>Addgene plasmid #179229 | p23-mNeongreen-DDX21 DAT | addgene full sequence | sequence record 355908 | Addgene NGS Result
GACCTACACCGAACTGAGATACCTACAGCGTGAGCTATGAGAAAGCGCCACGCTTCCCGAAGGGAGAAAG
GCGGACAGGTATCCGGTAAGCGGCAGGGTCGGAACAGGAGAGCGCACGAGGGAGCTTCCAGGGGGAAACG
CCTGGTATCTTTATAGTCCTGTCGGGTTTCGCCACCTCTGACTTGAGCGTCGATTTTTGTGATGCTCGTC
AGGGGGGCGGAGCCTATGGAAAAACGCCAGCAACGCGGCCTTTTTACGGTTCCTGGCCTTTTGCTGGCCT
TTTGCTCACATGTTCTTTCCTGCGTTATCCCCTGATTCTGTGGATAACCGTATTACCGCCTTTGAGTGAG
CTGATACCGCTCGCCGCAGCCGAACGACCGAGCGCAGCGAGTCAGTGAGCGAGGAAGCGGAAGAGCGCCC
AATACGCAAACCGCCTCTCCCCGCGCGTTGGCCGATTCATTAATGCAGCAAGCTCATGGCTGACTAATTT
TTTTTATTTATGCAGAGGCCGAGGCCGCCTCGGCCTCTGAGCTATTCCAGAAGTAGTGAGGAGGCTTTTT
TGGAGGCCTAGGCTTTTGCAAAAAGCTCCCCGTGGCACGACAGGTTTCCCGACTGGAAAGCGGGCAGTGA
GCGCAACGCAATTAATGTGAGTTAGCTCACTCATTAGGCACCCCAGGCTTTACACTTTATGCTTCCGGCT
CGTATGTTGTGTGGAATTGTGAGCGGATAACAATTTCACACAGGAAACAGCTATGACATGATTACGAATT
TCACAAATAAAGCATTTTTTTCACTGCATTCTAGTTGTGGTTTGTCCAAACTCATCAATGTATCTTATCA
TGTCTGGATCAACTGGATAACTCAAGCTAACCAAAATCATCCCAAACTTCCCACCCCATACCCTATTACC
ACTGCCAATTACCTGTGGTTTCATTTACTCTAAACCTGTGATTCCTCTGAATTATTTTCATTTTAAAGAA
ATTGTATTTGTTAAATATGTACTACAAACTTAGTAGTTGGAAGGGCTAATTCACTCCCAAAGAAGACAAG
ATATCCTTGATCTGTGGATCTACCACACACAAGGCTACTTCCCTGATTAGCAGAACTACACACCAGGGCC
AGGGGTCAGATATCCACTGACCTTTGGATGGTGCTACAAGCTAGTACCAGTTGAGCCAGATAAGGTAGAA
GAGGCCAATAAAGGAGAGAACACCAGCTTGTTACACCCTGTGAGCCTGCATGGGATGGATGACCCGGAGA
GAGAAGTGTTAGAGTGGAGGTTTGACAGCCGCCTAGCATTTCATCACGTGGCCCGAGAGCTGCATCCGGA
GTACTTCAAGAACTGCTGATATCGAGCTTGCTACAAGGGACTTTCCGCTGGGGACTTTCCAGGGAGGCGT
GGCCTGGGCGGGACTGGGGAGTGGCGAGCCCTCAGATCCTGCATATAAGCAGCTGCTTTTTGCCTGTACT
GGGTCTCTCTGGTTAGACCAGATCTGAGCCTGGGAGCTCTCTGGCTAACTAGGGAACCCACTGCTTAAGC
CTCAATAAAGCTTGCCTTGAGTGCTTCAAGTAGTGTGTGCCCGTCTGTTGTGTGACTCTGGTAACTAGAG
ATCCCTCAGACCCTTTTAGTCAGTGTGGAAAATCTCTAGCAGTGGCGCCCGAACAGGGACTTGAAAGCGA
AAGGGAAACCAGAGGAGCTCTCTCGACGCAGGACTCGGCTTGCTGAAGCGCGCACGGCAAGAGGCGAGGG
GCGGCGACTGGTGAGTACGCCAAAAATTTTGACTAGCGGAGGCTAGAAGGAGAGAGATGGGTGCGAGAGC
GTCAGTATTAAGCGGGGGAGAATTAGATCGCGATGGGAAAAAATTCGGTTAAGGCCAGGGGGAAAGAAAA
AATATAAATTAAAACATATAGTATGGGCAAGCAGGGAGCTAGAACGATTCGCAGTTAATCCTGGCCTGTT
AGAAACATCAGAAGGCTGTAGACAAATACTGGGACAGCTACAACCATCCCTTCAGACAGGATCAGAAGAA
CTTAGATCATTATATAATACAGTAGCAACCCTCTATTGTGTGCATCAAAGGATAGAGATAAAAGACACCA
AGGAAGCTTTAGACAAGATAGAGGAAGAGCAAAACAAAAGTAAGACCACCGCACAGCAAGCGGCCGGCCG
CTGATCTTCAGACCTGGAGGAGGAGATATGAGGGACAATTGGAGAAGTGAATTATATAAATATAAAGTAG
TAAAAATTGAACCATTAGGAGTAGCACCCACCAAGGCAAAGAGAAGAGTGGTGCAGAGAGAAAAAAGAGC
AGTGGGAATAGGAGCTTTGTTCCTTGGGTTCTTGGGAGCAGCAGGAAGCACTATGGGCGCAGCGTCAATG
ACGCTGACGGTACAGGCCAGACAATTATTGTCTGGTATAGTGCAGCAGCAGAACAATTTGCTGAGGGCTA
TTGAGGCGCAACAGCATCTGTTGCAACTCACAGTCTGGGGCATCAAGCAGCTCCAGGCAAGAATCCTGGC
TGTGGAAAGATACCTAAAGGATCAACAGCTCCTGGGGATTTGGGGTTGCTCTGGAAAACTCATTTGCACC
ACTGCTGTGCCTTGGAATGCTAGTTGGAGTAATAAATCTCTGGAACAGATTTGGAATCACACGACCTGGA
TGGAGTGGGACAGAGAAATTAACAATTACACAAGCTTAATACACTCCTTAATTGAAGAATCGCAAAACCA
GCAAGAAAAGAATGAACAAGAATTATTGGAATTAGATAAATGGGCAAGTTTGTGGAATTGGTTTAACATA
ACAAATTGGCTGTGGTATATAAAATTATTCATAATGATAGTAGGAGGCTTGGTAGGTTTAAGAATAGTTT
TTGCTGTACTTTCTATAGTGAATAGAGTTAGGCAGGGATATTCACCATTATCGTTTCAGACCCACCTCCC
AACCCCGAGGGGACCCGACAGGCCCGAAGGAATAGAAGAAGAAGGTGGAGAGAGAGACAGAGACAGATCC
ATTCGATTAGTGAACGGATCTCGACGGTATCGCCGAATTCACAAATGGCAGTATTCATCCACAATTTTAA
AAGAAAAGGGGGGATTGGGGGGTACAGTGCAGGGGAAAGAATAGTAGACATAATAGCAACAGACATACAA
ACTAAAGAATTACAAAAACAAATTACAAAAATTCAAAATTTTCGGGTTTATTACAGGGACAGCAGAGATC
CAGTTTGGACTAGTCGTGAGGCTCCGGTGCCCGTCAGTGGGCAGAGCGCACATCGCCCACAGTCCCCGAG
AAGTTGGGGGGAGGGGTCGGCAATTGAACCGGTGCCTAGAGAAGGTGGCGCGGGGTAAACTGGGAAAGTG
ATGTCGTGTACTGGCTCCGCCTTTTTCCCGAGGGTGGGGGAGAACCGTATATAAGTGCAGTAGTCGCCGT
GAACGTTCTTTTTCGCAACGGGTTTGCCGCCAGAACACAGGTAAGTGCCGTGTGTGGTTCCCGCGGGCCT
GGCCTCTTTACGGGTTATGGCCCTTGCGTGCCTTGAATTACTTCCACCTGGCTGCAGTACGTGATTCTTG
ATCCCGAGCTTCGGGTTGGAAGTGGGTGGGAGAGTTCGAGGCCTTGCGCTTAAGGAGCCCCTTCGCCTCG
TGCTTGAGTTGAGGCCTGGCCTGGGCGCTGGGGCCGCCGCGTGCGAATCTGGTGGCACCTTCGCGCCTGT
CTCGCTGCTTTCGATAAGTCTCTAGCCATTTAAAATTTTTGATGACCTGCTGCGACGCTTTTTTTCTGGC
AAGATAGTCTTGTAAATGCGGGCCAAGATCTGCACACTGGTATTTCGGTTTTTGGGGCCGCGGGCGGCGA
CGGGGCCCGTGCGTCCCAGCGCACATGTTCGGCGAGGCGGGGCCTGCGAGCGCGGCCACCGAGAATCGGA
CGGGGGTAGTCTCAAGCTGGCCGGCCTGCTCTGGTGCCTGGCCTCGCGCCGCCGTGTATCGCCCCGCCCT
GGGCGGCAAGGCTGGCCCGGTCGGCACCAGTTGCGTGAGCGGAAAGATGGCCGCTTCCCGGCCCTGCTGC
AGGGAGCTCAAAATGGAGGACGCGGCGCTCGGGAGAGCGGGCGGGTGAGTCACCCACACAAAGGAAAAGG
GCCTTTCCGTCCTCAGCCGTCGCTTCATGTGACTCCACGGAGTACCGGGCGCCGTCCAGGCACCTCGATT
AGTTCTCGAGCTTTTGGAGTACGTCGTCTTTAGGTTGGGGGGAGGGGTTTTATGCGATGGAGTTTCCCCA
CACTGAGTGGGTGGAGACTGAAGTTAGGCCAGCTTGGCACTTGATGTAATTCTCCTTGGAATTTGCCCTT
TTTGAGTTTGGATCTTGGTTCATTCTCAAGCCTCAGACAGTGGTTCAAAGTTTTTTTCTTCCATTTCAGG
TGTCGTGAGGTTTAGTGAACCGTCAGATCCGCTAGCGCTACCGGTCGCCACCATGGTGTCCAAGGGCGAA
GAGGACAACATGGCCAGCCTGCCTGCCACCCACGAGCTGCACATCTTCGGCAGCATCAACGGCGTGGACT
TCGACATGGTGGGACAGGGCACCGGCAACCCCAACGACGGCTACGAGGAACTGAACCTGAAGTCCACAAA
GGGCGACCTGCAGTTCAGCCCCTGGATTCTGGTGCCCCACATCGGCTACGGCTTCCACCAGTACCTGCCC
TACCCCGACGGCATGAGCCCTTTTCAGGCCGCCATGGTGGATGGCAGCGGCTACCAGGTGCACCGGACCA
TGCAGTTTGAGGACGGCGCCAGCCTGACCGTGAACTACCGGTACACATACGAGGGCAGCCACATCAAGGG
CGAGGCCCAAGTGAAGGGCACAGGCTTTCCAGCCGACGGCCCCGTGATGACCAATAGCCTGACAGCCGCC
GACTGGTGCAGAAGCAAGAAAACCTACCCCAATGACAAGACCATCATCAGCACCTTCAAGTGGTCCTACA
CCACCGGCAATGGCAAGCGGTACAGAAGCACCGCCCGGACCACCTACACCTTCGCCAAACCCATGGCCGC
CAACTACCTGAAGAACCAGCCTATGTACGTGTTCCGCAAGACCGAGCTGAAGCACTCCAAGACAGAACTG
AACTTCAAAGAGTGGCAGAAAGCCTTCACCGACGTGATGGGCATGGACGAGCTGTACAAGTCCGGACTCA
GATCTCGAGCTCAAGCTTCGAATTCTGCAGTCGACGGTACCCCGGGAAAACTCCGTAGTGACGCTGGTTT
GGAATCAGACACCGCAATGAAAAAAGGGGAGACACTGCGAAAGCAAACCGAGGAGAAAGAGAAAAAAGAG
AAGCCAAAATCTGATAAGACTGAAGAGATAGCAGAAGAGGAAGAAACTGTTTTCCCCAAAGCTAAACAAG
TTAAAAAGAAAGCAGAGCCTTCTGAAGTTGACATGAATTCTCCTAAATCCAAAAAGGCAAAAAAGAAAGA
GGAGCCATCTCAAAATGACATTTCTCCTAAAACCAAAAGTTTGAGAAAGAAAAAGGAGCCCATTGAAAAG
AAAGTGGTTTCTTCTAAAACCAAAAAAGTGACAAAAAATGAGGAGCCTTCTGAGGAAGAAATAGATGCTC
CTAAGCCCAAGAAGATGAAGAAAGAAAAGGAAATGAATGGAGAAACTAGAGAGAAAAGCCCCAAACTGAA
GAATGGATTTCCTCATCCTGAACCGGACTGTAACCCCAGTGAAGCTGCCAGTGAAGAAAGTAACAGTGAG
ATAGAGCAGGAAATACCTGTGGAACAAAAAGAAGGCGCTTTCTCTAATTTTCCCATATCTGAAGAAACTA
TTAAACTTCTCAAAGGCCGAGGAGTGACCTTCCTATTTCCTATACAAGCAAAGACATTCCATCATGTTTA
CAGCGGGAAGGACTTAATTGCACAGGCACGGACAGGAACTGACGCTACATTCTCCTTTGCCATCCCTTTG
ATTGAGAAACTTCATGGGGAACTGCAAGACAGGAAGAGAGGCCGTGCCCCTCAGGTACTGGTTCTTGCAC
CTACAAGAGAGTTGGCAAATCAAGTAAGCAAAGACTTCAGTGACATCACAAAAAAGCTGTCAGTGGCTTG
TTTTTATGGTGGAACTCCCTATGGAGGTCAATTTGAACGCATGAGGAATGGGATTGATATCCTGGTTGGA
ACACCAGGTCGTATCAAAGACCACATACAGAATGGCAAACTAGATCTCACCAAACTTAAGCATGTTGTCC
TGGATGAAGTGGACCAGATGTTGGATATGGGATTTGCTGATCAAGTGGAAGAGATTTTAAGTGTGGCATA
CAAGAAAGATTCTGAAGACAATCCCCAAACATTGCTTTTTTCTGCAACTTGCCCTCATTGGGTATTTAAT
GTTGCCAAGAAATACATGAAATCTACATATGAACAGGTGGACCTGATTGGTAAAAAGACTCAGAAAACGG
CAATAACTGTGGAGCATCTGGCTATTAAGTGCCACTGGACTCAGAGGGCAGCAGTTATTGGGGATGTCAT
CCGAGTATATAGTGGTCATCAAGGACGCACTATCATCTTTTGTGAAACCAAGAAAGAAGCCCAGGAGCTG
TCCCAGAATTCAGCTATAAAGCAGGATGCTCAGTCCTTGCATGGAGACATTCCACAGAAGCAAAGGGAAA
TCACCCTGAAAGGTTTTAGAAATGGTAGTTTTGGAGTTTTGGTGGCAACCAATGTTGCTGCACGTGGGTT
AGACATCCCTGAGGTTGATTTGGTTATACAAAGCTCTCCACCAAAGGATGTAGAGTCCTACATTCATCGA
TCCGGGCGGACAGGCAGAGCTGGAAGGACGGGGGTGTGCATCTGCTTTTATCAGCACAAGGAAGAATATC
AGTTAGTACAAGTGGAGCAAAAAGCGGGAATTAAGTTCAAACGAATAGGTGTTCCTTCTGCAACAGAAAT
AATAAAAGCTTCCAGCAAAGATGCCATCAGGCTTTTGGATTCCGTGCCTCCCACTGCCATTAGTCACTTC
AAACAATCAGCTGAGAAGCTGATAGAGGAGAAGGGAGCTGTGGAAGCTCTGGCAGCAGCACTGGCCCATA
TTTCAGGTGCCACGTCCGTAGACCAGCGCTCCTTGATCAACTCAAATGTGGGTTTTGTGACCATGATCTT
GCAGTGCTCAATTGAAATGCCAAATATTAGTTATGCTTGGAAAGAACTTAAAGAGCAGCTGGGCGAGGAG
ATTGATTCCAAAGTGAAGGGAATGGTTTTTCTCAAAGGAAAGCTGGGTGTTTGCTTTGATGTACCTACCG
CATCAGTAACAGAAATACAGGAGAAATGGCATGATTCACGACGCTGGCAGCTCTCTGTGGCCACAGAGCA
ACCAGAACTGGAAGGACCACGGGAAGGATATGGAGGCTTCAGGGGACAGCGGGAAGGCAGTCGAGGCTTC
AGGGGACAGCGGGACGGAAACAGAAGATTCAGAGGACAGCGGGAAGGCAGTAGAGGCCCGAGAGGACAGC
GATCAGGAGGTGGCAACAAAAGTAACAGATCCCAAAACAAAGGCCAGAAGCGGAGTTTCAGTAAAGCATT
TGGTCAATAAGGATCCACCGGATCTAGATAACGCCCATCGATAGATCCTAATCAACCTCTGGATTACAAA
ATTTGTGAAAGATTGACTGGTATTCTTAACTATGTTGCTCCTTTTACGCTATGTGGATACGCTGCTTTAA
TGCCTTTGTATCATGCTATTGCTTCCCGTATGGCTTTCATTTTCTCCTCCTTGTATAAATCCTGGTTGCT
GTCTCTTTATGAGGAGTTGTGGCCCGTTGTCAGGCAACGTGGCGTGGTGTGCACTGTGTTTGCTGACGCA
ACCCCCACTGGTTGGGGCATTGCCACCACCTGTCAGCTCCTTTCCGGGACTTTCGCTTTCCCCCTCCCTA
TTGCCACGGCGGAACTCATCGCCGCCTGCCTTGCCCGCTGCTGGACAGGGGCTCGGCTGTTGGGCACTGA
CAATTCCGTGGTGTTGTCGGGGAAATCATCGTCCTTTCCTTGGCTGCTCGCCTGTGTTGCCACCTGGATT
CTGCGCGGGACGTCCTTCTGCTACGTCCCTTCGGCCCTCAATCCAGCGGACCTTCCTTCCCGCGGCCTGC
TGCCGGCTCTGCGGCCTCTTCCGCGTCTTCGCCTTCGCCCTCAGACGAGTCGGATCTCCCTTTGGGCCGC
CTCCCCGCCTGAGATCCTTTAAGACCAATGACTTACAAGGCAGCTGTAGATCTTAGCCACTTTTTAAAAG
AAAAGGGGGGACTGGAAGGGCTAATTCACTCCCAACGAAGACAAGATCTGCTTTTTGCTTGTACTGGGTC
TCTCTGGTTAGACCAGATCTGAGCCTGGGAGCTCTCTGGCTAACTAGGGAACCCACTGCTTAAGCCTCAA
TAAAGCTTGCCTTGAGTGCTTCAAGTAGTGTGTGCCCGTCTGTTGTGTGACTCTGGTAACTAGAGATCCC
TCAGACCCTTTTAGTCAGTGTGGAAAATCTCTAGCAGTAGTAGTTCATGTCATCTTATTATTCAGTATTT
ATAACTTGCAAAGAAATGAATATCAGAGAGTGAGAGGCCCGGGTTAATTAAGGAAAGGGCTAGATCATTC
TTGAAGACGAAAGGGCCTCGTGATACGCCTATTTTTATAGGTTAATGTCATGATAATAATGGTTTCTTAG
ACGTCAGGTGGCACTTTTCGGGGAAATGTGCGCGGAACCCCTATTTGTTTATTTTTCTAAATACATTCAA
ATATGTATCCGCTCATGAGACAATAACCCTGATAAATGCTTCAATAATATTGAAAAAGGAAGAGTATGAG
TATTCAACATTTCCGTGTCGCCCTTATTCCCTTTTTTGCGGCATTTTGCCTTCCTGTTTTTGCTCACCCA
GAAACGCTGGTGAAAGTAAAAGATGCTGAAGATCAGTTGGGTGCACGAGTGGGTTACATCGAACTGGATC
TCAACAGCGGTAAGATCCTTGAGAGTTTTCGCCCCGAAGAACGTTTTCCAATGATGAGCACTTTTAAAGT
TCTGCTATGTGGCGCGGTATTATCCCGTGTTGACGCCGGGCAAGAGCAACTCGGTCGCCGCATACACTAT
TCTCAGAATGACTTGGTTGAGTACTCACCAGTCACAGAAAAGCATCTTACGGATGGCATGACAGTAAGAG
AATTATGCAGTGCTGCCATAACCATGAGTGATAACACTGCGGCCAACTTACTTCTGACAACGATCGGAGG
ACCGAAGGAGCTAACCGCTTTTTTGCACAACATGGGGGATCATGTAACTCGCCTTGATCGTTGGGAACCG
GAGCTGAATGAAGCCATACCAAACGACGAGCGTGACACCACGATGCCTGTAGCAATGGCAACAACGTTGC
GCAAACTATTAACTGGCGAACTACTTACTCTAGCTTCCCGGCAACAATTAATAGACTGGATGGAGGCGGA
TAAAGTTGCAGGACCACTTCTGCGCTCGGCCCTTCCGGCTGGCTGGTTTATTGCTGATAAATCTGGAGCC
GGTGAGCGTGGGTCTCGCGGTATCATTGCAGCACTGGGGCCAGATGGTAAGCCCTCCCGTATCGTAGTTA
TCTACACGACGGGGAGTCAGGCAACTATGGATGAACGAAATAGACAGATCGCTGAGATAGGTGCCTCACT
GATTAAGCATTGGTAACTGTCAGACCAAGTTTACTCATATATACTTTAGATTGATTTAAAACTTCATTTT
TAATTTAAAAGGATCTAGGTGAAGATCCTTTTTGATAATCTCATGACCAAAATCCCTTAACGTGAGTTTT
CGTTCCACTGAGCGTCAGACCCCGTAGAAAAGATCAAAGGATCTTCTTGAGATCCTTTTTTTCTGCGCGT
AATCTGCTGCTTGCAAACAAAAAAACCACCGCTACCAGCGGTGGTTTGTTTGCCGGATCAAGAGCTACCA
ACTCTTTTTCCGAAGGTAACTGGCTTCAGCAGAGCGCAGATACCAAATACTGTTCTTCTAGTGTAGCCGT
AGTTAGGCCACCACTTCAAGAACTCTGTAGCACCGCCTACATACCTCGCTCTGCTAATCCTGTTACCAGT
GGCTGCTGCCAGTGGCGATAAGTCGTGTCTTACCGGGTTGGACTCAAGACGATAGTTACCGGATAAGGCG
CAGCGGTCGGGCTGAACGGGGGGTTCGTGCACACAGCCCAGCTTGGAGCGAAC
Features (pLannotate 1.2.2; 25 found; start..end, strand, type, name):
    415..469     +  CDS            lacI (fragment): lac repressor; lacI; The lac repressor binds to the lac operator to inhibit transcription in E. coli. This inhibition can be relieved by adding lactose or isopropyl-β-D-thiogalactopyranoside (IPTG).
    475..568     +  rep_origin     SV40 ori (fragment): SV40 origin of replication
    593..630     +  CDS            lacI (fragment): lac repressor; lacI; The lac repressor binds to the lac operator to inhibit transcription in E. coli. This inhibition can be relieved by adding lactose or isopropyl-β-D-thiogalactopyranoside (IPTG).
    643..664     +  protein_bind   CAP binding site: CAP binding activates transcription in the presence of cAMP. E. coli catabolite activator protein
    679..709     +  promoter       lac promoter: promoter for the E. coli lac operon
    717..733     +  protein_bind   lac operator: The lac repressor binds to the lac operator to inhibit transcription in E. coli. This inhibition can be relieved by adding lactose or isopropyl-β-D-thiogalactopyranoside (IPTG). lac repressor encoded by lacI
    767..850     +  polyA_signal   SV40 poly(A) signal (fragment): SV40 polyadenylation signal
   1017..1346    +  CDS            nef (fragment): NEF_HV1BR - Experimental evidence at protein level: Swiss-Prot protein existence level 1. Extracellular Nef protein targets CD4(+) T-lymphocytes for apoptosis by interacting with CXCR4 surface receptors (PubMed:14990729). From Human immunodeficiency virus type 1 group M subtype B (isolate BRU/LAI) (HIV-1).
   1394..1651    +  LTR            5' LTR (truncated): truncated 5' long terminal repeat (LTR) from HIV-1
   1698..1823    +  misc_feature   HIV-1 Ψ: packaging signal of human immunodeficiency virus type 1
   1807..2145    +  CDS            HIV-1 gag (fragment): gag protein from human immunodeficiency virus 1; gag
   2320..2553    +  misc_feature   RRE: The Rev response element (RRE) of HIV-1 allows for Rev-dependent mRNA export from the nucleus to the cytoplasm.
   2930..3030    +  CDS            Rev (fragment): human immunodeficiency virus 1 (HIV-1) Rev protein; rev; enhances nuclear export of unspliced and incompletely spliced viral mRNAs
   3075..3192    +  misc_feature   cPPT/CTS: central polypurine tract and central termination sequence of HIV-1
   3240..4418    +  promoter       EF-1α promoter: strong constitutive promoter for human elongation factor EF-1α
   4420..4439    +  promoter       tight TRE promoter (fragment): Tet-responsive promoter PTight, consisting of seven tet operator sequences followed by the minimal CMV promoter
   4463..5170    +  CDS            mNeonGreen: mNeonGreen is a basic (constitutively fluorescent) green/yellow fluorescent protein published in 2013, derived from Branchiostoma lanceolatum. It is reported to be a very rapidly-maturing monomer with moderate acid sensitivity.
   5171..5226    +  misc_feature   MCS (fragment): multiple cloning site
   5222..7567    +  CDS            DDX21: DDX21_HUMAN - Experimental evidence at protein level: Swiss-Prot protein existence level 1. RNA helicase that acts as a sensor of the transcriptional status of both RNA polymerase (Pol) I and II: promotes ribosomal RNA (rRNA) processing and transcription from polymerase II (Pol II) (PubMed:25470060, PubMed:28790157). Binds various RNAs, such as rRNAs, snoRNAs, 7SK and, at lower extent, mRNAs (PubMed:25470060). In the nucleolus, localizes to rDNA locus, where it directly binds rRNAs and snoRNAs, and promotes rRNA transcription, processing and modification. Required for rRNA 2'-O-methylation, po
   7610..8198    +  misc_feature   WPRE: woodchuck hepatitis virus posttranscriptional regulatory element
   8206..8271    +  CDS            nef (fragment): NEF_HV1Z2 - Experimental evidence at protein level: Swiss-Prot protein existence level 1. Extracellular Nef protein targets CD4(+) T-lymphocytes for apoptosis by interacting with CXCR4 surface receptors. From Human immunodeficiency virus type 1 group M subtype D (isolate Z2/CDC-Z34) (HIV-1).
   8273..8506    +  LTR            3' LTR (ΔU3): self-inactivating 3' long terminal repeat (LTR) from HIV-1
   8711..8815    +  promoter       AmpR promoter: bla
   8816..9676    +  CDS            AmpR: β-lactamase; bla; confers resistance to ampicillin, carbenicillin, and related antibiotics
   9847..232     +  rep_origin     ori (across the origin): high-copy-number ColE1/pMB1/pBR322/pUC origin of replication
