[The description below was written by a language model from this plasmid's Addgene catalogue record and pLannotate feature annotations shown in this document.]
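Description:
p23-mNeongreen-DDX21 DAT is a 10.2 kb mammalian expression plasmid built on the pHAGE-EF1a-IRES-ZsGreen backbone, an HIV-1-derived lentiviral transfer vector, and intended for overexpression of a mutant human DDX21 in human cells. It is maintained in E. coli through a high-copy ColE1/pUC-type origin and selected with ampicillin via the β-lactamase gene. The annotated sequence carries the usual lentiviral framework: a truncated 5' LTR, the Ψ packaging signal with a gag fragment, the Rev response element for Rev-dependent nuclear export of the vector RNA, the cPPT/CTS, a WPRE to boost transcript expression, and a self-inactivating ΔU3 3' LTR. Although the catalogue lists it simply as a mammalian expression vector, these elements would in principle allow packaging into lentiviral particles when helper functions are supplied in trans. Neither an IRES nor ZsGreen appears in the feature table, suggesting that this part of the parental backbone is not present in the final construct.

The payload is a single fusion reading frame driven by the strong constitutive human EF-1α promoter: mNeonGreen, a bright monomeric green/yellow fluorescent protein, is joined through a short multiple-cloning-site-derived linker to the N terminus of DDX21. DDX21 is a nucleolar RNA helicase that binds rRNAs and snoRNAs and promotes rRNA transcription and processing. The insert carries the substitutions G234D and K235A, which the "DAT" in the name presumably denotes; the record does not state their functional consequence. The fluorescent tag permits live or fixed imaging of the mutant protein's localisation, consistent with the associated study of how the lncRNA SLERT controls phase separation of nucleolar fibrillar centre and dense fibrillar component regions to facilitate Pol I transcription.
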