Addgene plasmid #179229: p23-mNeongreen-DDX21 DAT
Purpose: overexpression in human cells
Depositing lab: Ling-Ling Chen. Publication: lncRNA SLERT controls phase separation of FC/DFCs to facilitate Pol I transcription. Wu M, Xu G, Han C, Luan PF, Xing YH, Nan F, Yang LZ, Huang Y, Yang ZH, Shan L, Yang L, Liu J, Chen LL. Science. 2021 Jul 30;373(6554):547-555. doi: 10.1126/science.abf6582. PubMed 34326237.
Backbone
  Vector backbone: pHAGE-EF1a-IRES-ZsGreen
  Vector type: Mammalian Expression
Growth in bacteria
  Bacterial resistance: Ampicillin, 100 μg/mL
  Growth temperature: 37°C
  Growth strain: DH5alpha
  Copy number: High Copy
Gene/Insert
  Gene/Insert name: DDX21
  Species: H. sapiens (human)
  Mutation: G234D, K235A
  Entrez Gene: DDX21 (a.k.a. GUA, GURDB, II/Gu, RH, RH II/Gu, RH-II/GU, RH-II/GuA, gu-alpha)
  Tag / fusion protein: mNeongreen (N terminal on insert)
  Cloning method: Restriction Enzyme; 5′ cloning site unknown (unknown if destroyed)
Terms and licenses: Academic/Nonprofit Terms; Industry Terms: Not Available to Industry
How to cite: p23-mNeongreen-DDX21 DAT was a gift from Ling-Ling Chen (Addgene plasmid # 179229 ; http://n2t.net/addgene:179229 ; RRID:Addgene_179229)
